Addgene plasmid #136090: CDS12_mTurquoise2-linker
Purpose: FP for N-term fusion with a CTAG without linker
Depositing lab: Jim Haseloff. Depositing organization: University of Cambridge. Publication: Systematic tools for reprogramming plant gene expression in a simple model, Marchantia polymorpha. Sauret-Gueto S, Frangedakis E, Silvestri L, Rebmann M, Tomaselli M, Markel K, Delmans M, West A, Patron NJ, Haseloff J. ACS Synth Biol. 2020 Mar 12. doi: 10.1021/acssynbio.9b00511. PubMed 32163700.
Backbone
  Vector backbone: pUAP4
  Vector type: Plant Expression, Synthetic Biology
Growth in bacteria
  Bacterial resistance: Chloramphenicol, 25 μg/mL
  Growth temperature: 37°C
  Growth strain: DH5alpha
  Copy number: High Copy
Gene/Insert
  Gene/Insert name: CDS12_mTurquoise2(noStop)-SerGly10xAlaSer
  Species: Synthetic
  Mutation: BsaI/ SapI domesticated
  Cloning method: Restriction Enzyme; 5′ cloning site BsaI (destroyed during cloning); 3′ cloning site BsaI (destroyed during cloning)
  Sequencing primers: 5′ n/a
Depositor comments: Please visit https://www.biorxiv.org/content/10.1101/2020.02.29.971002v1 for bioRxiv preprint.
How to cite: CDS12_mTurquoise2-linker was a gift from Jim Haseloff (Addgene plasmid # 136090 ; http://n2t.net/addgene:136090 ; RRID:Addgene_136090)
