[The description below was written by a language model from this plasmid's Addgene catalogue record and pLannotate feature annotations shown in this document.]
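Description:
CDS12_mTurquoise2-linker is a small (about 2.8 kb) level-0 DNA part plasmid built in the pUAP4 acceptor backbone, part of a synthetic biology toolkit for modular assembly of plant expression constructs, developed with the liverwort Marchantia polymorpha as the model. It is not an expression vector in its own right. The feature table shows no promoter driving the insert, and the part sits between a putative bacterial terminator upstream and the his operon terminator downstream, which insulate it from read-through transcription in E. coli. The plasmid is maintained at high copy through a ColE1/pUC-type origin and selected with chloramphenicol through a cat gene with its native promoter, followed by the lambda t0 terminator.

The payload is a synthetic coding part in the "CDS12" position. It consists of mTurquoise2, a bright, rapidly maturing monomeric cyan fluorescent protein derived from Aequorea victoria GFP, without a stop codon and followed by a flexible linker recorded as SerGly10xAlaSer. Internal BsaI and SapI sites have been removed ("domesticated"), making the part compatible with Type IIS-based assembly; the record lists the BsaI cloning sites used to insert it as destroyed. Because the open reading frame is left open at its 3′ end and already carries its own linker, the part is meant to be joined in frame with a downstream C-terminal ("CTAG") part that lacks a linker, placing the fluorescent protein at the N-terminus of the resulting fusion. Promoter, terminator and other elements needed for plant expression are supplied by other parts during assembly into a transcription unit. The annotated features cover only the fluorescent protein itself, so the linker is known from the catalogue entry, not the feature table.
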