Features (pLannotate 1.2.2; 7 found; start..end, strand, type, name):
    135..178     -  terminator     bacterial terminator: putative bacterial transcription terminator
    195..911     +  CDS            mTurquoise2: mTurquoise2 is a basic (constitutively fluorescent) cyan fluorescent protein published in 2012, derived from Aequorea victoria. It is reported to be a rapidly-maturing monomer with very low acid sensitivity.
    964..1021    +  terminator     his operon terminator: This putative transcriptin terminator from the E. coli his operon has a 2-bp deletion introduced during synthesis. Its efficiency has not been determined.
   1216..1804    -  rep_origin     ori: high-copy-number ColE1/pMB1/pBR322/pUC origin of replication
   1987..2081    -  terminator     lambda t0 terminator: transcription terminator from phage lambda
   2105..2761    -  CDS            cat: CAT_ECOLX - Experimental evidence at protein level: Swiss-Prot protein existence level 1. This enzyme is an effector of chloramphenicol resistance in bacteria. From Escherichia coli. This protein is used as a marker in many commonly used cloning vectors, such as pACYC184.
   2762..49      -  promoter       cat promoter (across the origin): promoter of the E. coli cat gene encoding chloramphenicol acetyltransferase
>Addgene plasmid #136090 | CDS12_mTurquoise2-linker | addgene full sequence | sequence record 275021 | Addgene NGS Result
GGTAGTGATCTTATTTCATTATGGTGAAAGTTGGAACCTCTTACGTGCCCGATCAACTCGAGTGCCACCT
GACGTCTAAGAAACCATTATTATCATGACATTAACCTATAAAAATAGGCGTATCACGAGGCAGAATTTCA
GATAAAAAAAATCCTTAGCTTTCGCTAAGGATGATTTCTGGAATTCGGTCTCAAATGGTGAGCAAGGGCG
AGGAGCTGTTCACCGGGGTGGTGCCCATCCTGGTCGAGCTGGACGGCGACGTAAACGGCCACAAGTTCAG
CGTGTCCGGCGAGGGCGAGGGCGATGCCACCTACGGCAAGCTGACCCTGAAGTTCATCTGCACCACCGGC
AAGCTGCCCGTGCCCTGGCCCACCCTCGTGACCACCCTGTCCTGGGGCGTGCAGTGCTTCGCCCGCTACC
CCGACCACATGAAGCAGCACGACTTCTTCAAGTCCGCCATGCCCGAAGGCTACGTCCAGGAGCGCACCAT
CTTCTTCAAGGACGACGGCAACTACAAGACCCGCGCCGAGGTGAAGTTCGAGGGCGACACCCTGGTGAAC
CGCATCGAGCTGAAGGGCATCGACTTCAAGGAGGACGGCAACATCCTGGGGCACAAGCTGGAGTACAACT
ACTTTAGCGACAACGTCTATATCACCGCCGACAAGCAGAAGAACGGCATCAAGGCCAACTTCAAGATCCG
CCACAACATCGAGGACGGCGGCGTGCAGCTCGCCGACCACTACCAGCAGAACACCCCCATCGGCGACGGC
CCCGTGCTGCTGCCCGACAACCACTACCTGAGCACCCAGTCCAAGCTGAGCAAAGACCCCAACGAGAAGC
GCGATCACATGGTCCTGCTGGAGTTCGTGACCGCCGCCGGGATCACTCTCGGCATGGACGAGCTGTACAA
GTCCGGAGCTGCGGCCGCTGCCGCTGCGGCAGCGGCTTCGCGAGACCCTGCAGTCCGGCAAAAAAGGGCA
AGGTGTCACCACCCTGCCCTTTTTCTTTAAAACCGAAAAGATTACTTCGCGTTATGCAGGCTTCCTCGCT
CACTGACTCGCTGCGCTCGGTCGTTCGGCTGCGGCGAGCGGTATCAGCTCACTCAAAGGCGGTAATACGG
TTATCCACAGAATCAGGGGATAACGCAGGAAAGAACATGTGAGCAAAAGGCCAGCAAAAGGCCAGGAACC
GTAAAAAGGCCGCGTTGCTGGCGTTTTTCCACAGGCTCCGCCCCCCTGACGAGCATCACAAAAATCGACG
CTCAAGTCAGAGGTGGCGAAACCCGACAGGACTATAAAGATACCAGGCGTTTCCCCCTGGAAGCTCCCTC
GTGCGCTCTCCTGTTCCGACCCTGCCGCTTACCGGATACCTGTCCGCCTTTCTCCCTTCGGGAAGCGTGG
CGCTTTCTCATAGCTCACGCTGTAGGTATCTCAGTTCGGTGTAGGTCGTTCGCTCCAAGCTGGGCTGTGT
GCACGAACCCCCCGTTCAGCCCGACCGCTGCGCCTTATCCGGTAACTATCGTCTTGAGTCCAACCCGGTA
AGACACGACTTATCGCCACTGGCAGCAGCCACTGGTAACAGGATTAGCAGAGCGAGGTATGTAGGCGGTG
CTACAGAGTTCTTGAAGTGGTGGCCTAACTACGGCTACACTAGAAGAACAGTATTTGGTATCTGCGCTCT
GCTGAAGCCAGTTACCTTCGGAAAAAGAGTTGGTAGCTCTTGATCCGGCAAACAAACCACCGCTGGTAGC
GGTGGTTTTTTTGTTTGCAAGCAGCAGATTACGCGCAGAAAAAAAGGATCTCAAGAAGATCCTTTGATCT
TTTCTACGGGGTCTGACGCTCAGTGGAACGAAAACTCACGTTAAGGGATTTTGGTCATGAGATTATCAAA
AAGGATCTTCACCTAGATCCTTTTAAATTAAAAATGAAGTTTTAAATCAATCTAAAGTATATATGAGTAA
ACTTGGTCTGACAGCTCGAGGCTTGGATTCTCACCAATAAAAAACGCCCGGCGGCAACCGAGCGTTCTGA
ACAAATCCAGATGGAGTTCTGAGGTCATTACTGGATCTATCAACAGGAGTCCAAGCGAGCTCGATATCAA
ATTACGCCCCGCCCTGCCACTCATCGCAGTACTGTTGTAATTCATTAAGCATTCTGCCGACATGGAAGCC
ATCACAAACGGCATGATGAACCTGAATCGCCAGCGGCATCAGCACCTTGTCGCCTTGCGTATAATATTTG
CCCATGGTGAAAACGGGGGCGAAGAAGTTGTCCATATTGGCCACGTTTAAATCAAAACTGGTGAAACTCA
CCCAGGGATTGGCTGAGACGAAAAACATATTCTCAATAAACCCTTTAGGGAAATAGGCCAGGTTTTCACC
GTAACACGCCACATCTTGCGAATATATGTGTAGAAACTGCCGGAAATCGTCGTGGTATTCACTCCAGAGC
GATGAAAACGTTTCAGTTTGCTCATGGAAAACGGTGTAACAAGGGTGAACACTATCCCATATCACCAGCT
CACCGTCTTTCATTGCCATACGAAATTCCGGATGAGCATTCATCAGGCGGGCAAGAATGTGAATAAAGGC
CGGATAAAACTTGTGCTTATTTTTCTTTACGGTCTTTAAAAAGGCCGTAATATCCAGCTGAACGGTCTGG
TTATAGGTACATTGAGCAACTGACTGAAATGCCTCAAAATGTTCTTTACGATGCCATTGGGATATATCAA
CGGTGGTATATCCAGTGATTTTTTTCTCCATTTTAGCTTCCTTAGCTCCTGAAAATCTCGATAACTCAAA
AAATACGCCC
